Addgene plasmid #53985: mEmerald-Alpha-V-Integrin-25
Purpose: Localization: Focal Adhesions, Excitation: 487, Emission: 509
Depositing lab: Michael Davidson.
Backbone
  Vector backbone: mEmerald
  Backbone size w/o insert (bp): 4750
  Vector type: Mammalian Expression
  Selectable markers: Neomycin (select with G418)
Growth in bacteria
  Bacterial resistance: Kanamycin, 50 μg/mL
  Growth temperature: 37°C
  Growth strain: DH5alpha
  Copy number: High Copy
Gene/Insert
  Gene/Insert name: Alpha-V Integrin (alt name: NM_002210.3)
  Species: H. sapiens (human)
  Entrez Gene: ITGAV (a.k.a. CD51, MSK8, VNRA, VTNR)
  Promoter: CMV
  Tag / fusion protein: mEmerald (C terminal on backbone)
  Cloning method: Unknown
  Sequencing primers: 5′ CMV-F; 3′ SV40pA-R
Terms and licenses: Academic/Nonprofit Terms; Industry Terms
Depositor comments: . Excitation = 487; Emission = 509. Localization data: Focal Adhesions
How to cite: mEmerald-Alpha-V-Integrin-25 was a gift from Michael Davidson (Addgene plasmid # 53985 ; http://n2t.net/addgene:53985 ; RRID:Addgene_53985)
