[The description below was written by a language model from this plasmid's Addgene catalogue record and pLannotate feature annotations shown in this document.]
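Description:
mEmerald-Alpha-V-Integrin-25 is a mammalian expression plasmid of about 7.9 kb that produces human integrin alpha-V (ITGAV, also known as CD51 or the vitronectin receptor alpha subunit) fused at its C terminus to the green fluorescent protein mEmerald. It is built on an mEmerald N1-style backbone. The human cytomegalovirus immediate-early enhancer and promoter drive the ITGAV open reading frame, which is followed by a short stretch of residual multiple cloning site that serves as a linker, then the mammalian codon-optimised mEmerald coding sequence and an SV40 polyadenylation signal. The "25" in the name probably refers to the linker length, but the record does not say so explicitly.

The plasmid replicates in E. coli at high copy from a ColE1/pUC-type origin and also carries an f1 phage origin for single-stranded DNA production. A single Tn5 aminoglycoside phosphotransferase gene (NeoR/KanR) provides both selections. The bacterial bla-type promoter expresses it for kanamycin resistance in bacteria, and the SV40 enhancer/early promoter expresses it in mammalian cells for G418 selection of stable lines, with an HSV TK polyadenylation signal terminating the transcript. The short annotated fragments of SV40 large T antigen, ble and bGH poly(A) appear to be backbone remnants or annotation matches rather than functional parts.

The construct is intended as a live-cell imaging marker. The tagged integrin subunit localises to focal adhesions and is visualised with excitation near 487 nm and emission near 509 nm, allowing adhesion assembly, turnover and integrin trafficking to be followed in transfected cells.
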