Features (pLannotate 1.2.2; 15 found; start..end, strand, type, name):
     84..387     +  enhancer       CMV enhancer: human cytomegalovirus immediate early enhancer
    388..591     +  promoter       CMV promoter: human cytomegalovirus (CMV) immediate early promoter
    636..3779    +  CDS            ITGAV: ITAV_HUMAN - Also known as MSK8 From Homo sapiens (Human).
   3787..3839    +  misc_feature   MCS: multiple cloning site
   3855..4574    +  CDS            mEmerald: brightly fluorescent monomeric variant of GFP mammalian codon-optimized
   4590..4673    +  CDS            large T antigen (fragment): large T antigen from SV40 (simian virus 40)
   4696..4817    +  polyA_signal   SV40 poly(A) signal: SV40 polyadenylation signal
   4851..5279    -  rep_origin     f1 ori (sequence partly withheld): f1 bacteriophage origin of replication; arrow indicates direction of (+) strand synthesis
   5306..5410    +  promoter       AmpR promoter: bla
   5412..5769    +  promoter       SV40 promoter: SV40 enhancer and early promoter
   5804..6598    +  CDS            NeoR/KanR: aminoglycoside phosphotransferase from Tn5; aph(3')-II (or nptII); confers resistance to neomycin, kanamycin, and G418 (Geneticin®)
   6619..6771    +  CDS            ble (fragment): BLE_KLEPN - Experimental evidence at protein level: Swiss-Prot protein existence level 1. Binding protein with a strong affinity to the bleomycin family of antibiotics. Binds to CL990; an antimitotic-antibiotic compound. From Klebsiella pneumoniae.
   6830..6877    +  polyA_signal   HSV TK poly(A) signal: herpes simplex virus thymidine kinase polyadenylation signal (Cole and Stacy, 1985)
   6968..6984    -  polyA_signal   bGH poly(A) signal (fragment): bovine growth hormone polyadenylation signal
   7206..7794    +  rep_origin     ori: high-copy-number ColE1/pMB1/pBR322/pUC origin of replication
>Addgene plasmid #53985 | mEmerald-Alpha-V-Integrin-25 | addgene full sequence | sequence record 257384 | Addgene NGS Result
ATAACCGTATTACCGCCATGCATTAGTTATTAATAGTAATCAATTACGGGGTCATTAGTTCATAGCCCAT
ATATGGAGTTCCGCGTTACATAACTTACGGTAAATGGCCCGCCTGGCTGACCGCCCAACGACCCCCGCCC
ATTGACGTCAATAATGACGTATGTTCCCATAGTAACGCCAATAGGGACTTTCCATTGACGTCAATGGGTG
GAGTATTTACGGTAAACTGCCCACTTGGCAGTACATCAAGTGTATCATATGCCAAGTACGCCCCCTATTG
ACGTCAATGACGGTAAATGGCCCGCCTGGCATTATGCCCAGTACATGACCTTATGGGACTTTCCTACTTG
GCAGTACATCTACGTATTAGTCATCGCTATTACCATGGTGATGCGGTTTTGGCAGTACATCAATGGGCGT
GGATAGCGGTTTGACTCACGGGGATTTCCAAGTCTCCACCCCATTGACGTCAATGGGAGTTTGTTTTGGC
ACCAAAATCAACGGGACTTTCCAAAATGTCGTAACAACTCCGCCCCATTGACGCAAATGGGCGGTAGGCG
TGTACGGTGGGAGGTCTATATAAGCAGAGCTGGTTTAGTGAACCGTCAGATCCGCTAGTCGACGGTACCT
CGGCGATGGCTTTTCCGCCGCGGCGACGGCTGCGCCTCGGTCCCCGCGGCCTCCCGCTTCTTCTCTCGGG
ACTCCTGCTACCTCTGTGCCGCGCCTTCAACCTAGACGTGGACAGTCCTGCCGAGTACTCTGGCCCCGAG
GGAAGTTACTTCGGCTTCGCCGTGGATTTCTTCGTGCCCAGCGCGTCTTCCCGGATGTTTCTTCTCGTGG
GAGCTCCCAAAGCAAACACCACCCAGCCTGGGATTGTGGAAGGAGGGCAGGTCCTCAAATGTGACTGGTC
TTCTACCCGCCGGTGCCAGCCAATTGAATTTGATGCAACAGGCAATAGAGATTATGCCAAGGATGATCCA
TTGGAATTTAAGTCCCATCAGTGGTTTGGAGCATCTGTGAGGTCGAAACAGGATAAAATTTTGGCCTGTG
CCCCATTGTACCATTGGAGAACTGAGATGAAACAGGAGCGAGAGCCTGTTGGAACATGCTTTCTTCAAGA
TGGAACAAAGACTGTTGAGTATGCTCCATGTAGATCACAAGATATTGATGCTGATGGACAGGGATTTTGT
CAAGGAGGATTCAGCATTGATTTTACTAAAGCTGACAGAGTACTTCTTGGTGGTCCTGGTAGCTTTTATT
GGCAAGGTCAGCTTATTTCGGATCAAGTGGCAGAAATCGTATCTAAATACGACCCCAATGTTTACAGCAT
CAAGTATAATAACCAATTAGCAACTCGGACTGCACAAGCTATTTTTGATGACAGCTATTTGGGTTATTCT
GTGGCTGTCGGAGATTTCAATGGTGATGGCATAGATGACTTTGTTTCAGGAGTTCCAAGAGCAGCAAGGA
CTTTGGGAATGGTTTATATTTATGATGGGAAGAACATGTCCTCCTTATACAATTTTACTGGCGAGCAGAT
GGCTGCATATTTCGGATTTTCTGTAGCTGCCACTGACATTAATGGAGATGATTATGCAGATGTGTTTATT
GGAGCACCTCTCTTCATGGATCGTGGCTCTGATGGCAAACTCCAAGAGGTGGGGCAGGTCTCAGTGTCTC
TACAGAGAGCTTCAGGAGACTTCCAGACGACAAAGCTGAATGGATTTGAGGTCTTTGCACGGTTTGGCAG
TGCCATAGCTCCTTTGGGAGATCTGGACCAGGATGGTTTCAATGATATTGCAATTGCTGCTCCATATGGG
GGTGAAGATAAAAAAGGAATTGTTTATATCTTCAATGGAAGATCAACAGGCTTGAACGCAGTCCCATCTC
AAATCCTTGAAGGGCAGTGGGCTGCTCGAAGCATGCCACCAAGCTTTGGCTATTCAATGAAAGGAGCCAC
AGATATAGACAAAAATGGATATCCAGACTTAATTGTAGGAGCTTTTGGTGTAGATCGAGCTATCTTATAC
AGGGCCAGACCAGTTATCACTGTAAATGCTGGTCTTGAAGTGTACCCTAGCATTTTAAATCAAGACAATA
AAACCTGCTCACTGCCTGGAACAGCTCTCAAAGTTTCCTGTTTTAATGTTAGGTTCTGCTTAAAGGCAGA
TGGCAAAGGAGTACTTCCCAGGAAACTTAATTTCCAGGTGGAACTTCTTTTGGATAAACTCAAGCAAAAG
GGAGCAATTCGACGAGCACTGTTTCTCTACAGCAGGTCCCCAAGTCACTCCAAGAACATGACTATTTCAA
GGGGGGGACTGATGCAGTGTGAGGAATTGATAGCGTATCTGCGGGATGAATCTGAATTTAGAGACAAACT
CACTCCAATTACTATTTTTATGGAATATCGGTTGGATTATAGAACAGCTGCTGATACAACAGGCTTGCAA
CCCATTCTTAACCAGTTCACGCCTGCTAACATTAGTCGACAGGCTCACATTCTACTTGACTGTGGTGAAG
ACAATGTCTGTAAACCCAAGCTGGAAGTTTCTGTAGATAGTGATCAAAAGAAGATCTATATTGGGGATGA
CAACCCTCTGACATTGATTGTTAAGGCTCAGAATCAAGGAGAAGGTGCCTACGAAGCTGAGCTCATCGTT
TCCATTCCACTGCAGGCTGATTTCATCGGGGTTGTCCGAAACAATGAAGCCTTAGCAAGACTTTCCTGTG
CATTTAAGACAGAAAACCAAACTCGCCAGGTGGTATGTGACCTTGGAAACCCAATGAAGGCTGGAACTCA
ACTCTTAGCTGGTCTTCGTTTCAGTGTGCACCAGCAGTCAGAGATGGATACTTCTGTGAAATTTGACTTA
CAAATCCAAAGCTCAAATCTATTTGACAAAGTAAGCCCAGTTGTATCTCACAAAGTTGATCTTGCTGTTT
TAGCTGCAGTTGAGATAAGAGGAGTCTCGAGTCCTGATCATATCTTTCTTCCGATTCCAAACTGGGAGCA
CAAGGAGAACCCTGAGACTGAAGAAGATGTTGGGCCAGTTGTTCAGCACATCTATGAGCTGAGAAACAAT
GGTCCAAGTTCATTCAGCAAGGCAATGCTCCATCTTCAGTGGCCTTACAAATATAATAATAACACTCTGT
TGTATATCCTTCATTATGATATTGATGGACCAATGAACTGCACTTCAGATATGGAGATCAACCCTTTGAG
AATTAAGATCTCATCTTTGCAAACAACTGAAAAGAATGACACGGTTGCCGGGCAAGGTGAGCGGGACCAT
CTCATCACTAAGCGGGATCTTGCCCTCAGTGAAGGAGATATTCACACTTTGGGTTGTGGAGTTGCTCAGT
GCTTGAAGATTGTCTGCCAAGTTGGGAGATTAGACAGAGGAAAGAGTGCAATCTTGTACGTAAAGTCATT
ACTGTGGACTGAGACTTTTATGAATAAAGAAAATCAGAATCATTCCTATTCTCTGAAGTCGTCTGCTTCA
TTTAATGTCATAGAGTTTCCTTATAAGAATCTTCCAATTGAGGATATCACCAACTCCACATTGGTTACCA
CTAATGTCACCTGGGGCATTCAGCCAGCGCCCATGCCTGTGCCTGTGTGGGTGATCATTTTAGCAGTTCT
AGCAGGATTGTTGCTACTGGCTGTTTTGGTATTTGTAATGTACAGGATGGGCTTTTTTAAACGGGTCCGG
CCACCTCAAGAAGAACAAGAAAGGGAGCAGCTTCAACCTCATGAAAATGGTGAAGGAAACTCAGAAACTC
CGGGATCTCGAGCTCAAGCTTCGAATTCTGCAGTCGACGGTACCGCGGGCCCGGGATCCCCACCGGTCGC
CACCATGGTGAGCAAGGGCGAGGAGCTGTTCACCGGGGTGGTGCCCATCCTGGTCGAGCTGGACGGCGAC
GTAAACGGCCACAAGTTCAGCGTGTCCGGCGAGGGCGAGGGCGATGCCACCTACGGCAAGCTGACCCTGA
AGTTCATCTGCACCACCGGCAAGCTGCCCGTGCCCTGGCCCACCCTCGTGACCACCTTGACCTACGGCGT
GCAGTGCTTCGCCCGCTACCCCGACCACATGAAGCAGCACGACTTCTTCAAGTCCGCCATGCCCGAAGGC
TACGTCCAGGAGCGCACCATCTTCTTCAAGGACGACGGCAACTACAAGACCCGCGCCGAGGTGAAGTTCG
AGGGCGACACCCTGGTGAACCGCATCGAGCTGAAGGGCATCGACTTCAAGGAGGACGGCAACATCCTGGG
GCACAAGCTGGAGTACAACTACAACAGCCACAAGGTCTATATCACCGCCGACAAGCAGAAGAACGGCATC
AAGGTGAACTTCAAGACCCGCCACAACATCGAGGACGGCAGCGTGCAGCTCGCCGACCACTACCAGCAGA
ACACCCCCATCGGCGACGGCCCCGTGCTGCTGCCCGACAACCACTACCTGAGCACCCAGTCCAAGCTGAG
CAAAGACCCCAACGAGAAGCGCGATCACATGGTCCTGCTGGAGTTCGTGACCGCCGCCGGGATCACTCTC
GGCATGGACGAGCTGTACAAGTAAGCGGCCGCGACTCTAGATCATAATCAGCCATACCACATTTGTAGAG
GTTTTACTTGCTTTAAAAAACCTCCCACACCTCCCCCTGAACCTGAAACATAAAATGAATGCAATTGTTG
TTGTTAACTTGTTTATTGCAGCTTATAATGGTTACAAATAAAGCAATAGCATCACAAATTTCACAAATAA
AGCATTTTTTTCACTGCATTCTAGTTGTGGTTTGTCCAAACTCATCAATGTATCTTAAGGCGTAAATTGT
AAGCGTTAATATTTTGTTAAAATTCGCGTTAAATTTTTGTTAAATCAGCTCATTTTTTAACCAATAGGCC
GAAATCGGCAAAATCCCTTATAAATCAAAAGAATAGACCGAGATAGGGT
[37 nt withheld, positions 4950-4986]
AAAGAACGTGGACTCCAACGTCAAAGG
[49 nt withheld, positions 5014-5062]
T
[91 nt withheld, positions 5064-5154]
G
[124 nt withheld, positions 5156-5279]
CAGGTGGCACTTTTCGGGGAAATGTGCGCGGAACCCCTATTTGTTTATTTTTCTAAATACATTCAAATAT
GTATCCGCTCATGAGACAATAACCCTGATAAATGCTTCAATAATATTGAAAAAGGAAGAGTCCTGAGGCG
GAAAGAACCAGCTGTGGAATGTGTGTCAGTTAGGGTGTGGAAAGTCCCCAGGCTCCCCAGCAGGCAGAAG
TATGCAAAGCATGCATCTCAATTAGTCAGCAACCAGGTGTGGAAAGTCCCCAGGCTCCCCAGCAGGCAGA
AGTATGCAAAGCATGCATCTCAATTAGTCAGCAACCATAGTCCCGCCCCTAACTCCGCCCATCCCGCCCC
TAACTCCGCCCAGTTCCGCCCATTCTCCGCCCCATGGCTGACTAATTTTTTTTATTTATGCAGAGGCCGA
GGCCGCCTCGGCCTCTGAGCTATTCCAGAAGTAGTGAGGAGGCTTTTTTGGAGGCCTAGGCTTTTGCAAA
GATCGATCAAGAGACAGGATGAGGATCGTTTCGCATGATTGAACAAGATGGATTGCACGCAGGTTCTCCG
GCCGCTTGGGTGGAGAGGCTATTCGGCTATGACTGGGCACAACAGACAATCGGCTGCTCTGATGCCGCCG
TGTTCCGGCTGTCAGCGCAGGGGCGCCCGGTTCTTTTTGTCAAGACCGACCTGTCCGGTGCCCTGAATGA
ACTGCAAGACGAGGCAGCGCGGCTATCGTGGCTGGCCACGACGGGCGTTCCTTGCGCAGCTGTGCTCGAC
GTTGTCACTGAAGCGGGAAGGGACTGGCTGCTATTGGGCGAAGTGCCGGGGCAGGATCTCCTGTCATCTC
ACCTTGCTCCTGCCGAGAAAGTATCCATCATGGCTGATGCAATGCGGCGGCTGCATACGCTTGATCCGGC
TACCTGCCCATTCGACCACCAAGCGAAACATCGCATCGAGCGAGCACGTACTCGGATGGAAGCCGGTCTT
GTCGATCAGGATGATCTGGACGAAGAGCATCAGGGGCTCGCGCCAGCCGAACTGTTCGCCAGGCTCAAGG
CGAGCATGCCCGACGGCGAGGATCTCGTCGTGACCCATGGCGATGCCTGCTTGCCGAATATCATGGTGGA
AAATGGCCGCTTTTCTGGATTCATCGACTGTGGCCGGCTGGGTGTGGCGGACCGCTATCAGGACATAGCG
TTGGCTACCCGTGATATTGCTGAAGAGCTTGGCGGCGAATGGGCTGACCGCTTCCTCGTGCTTTACGGTA
TCGCCGCTCCCGATTCGCAGCGCATCGCCTTCTATCGCCTTCTTGACGAGTTCTTCTGAGCGGGACTCTG
GGGTTCGAAATGACCGACCAAGCGACGCCCAACCTGCCATCACGAGATTTCGATTCCACCGCCGCCTTCT
ATGAAAGGTTGGGCTTCGGAATCGTTTTCCGGGACGCCGGCTGGATGATCCTCCAGCGCGGGGATCTCAT
GCTGGAGTTCTTCGCCCACCCTAGGGGGAGGCTAACTGAAACACGGAAGGAGACAATACCGGAAGGAACC
CGCGCTATGACGGCAATAAAAAGACAGAATAAAACGCACGGTGTTGGGTCGTTTGTTCATAAACGCGGGG
TTCGGTCCCAGGGCTGGCACTCTGTCGATACCCCACCGAGACCCCATTGGGGCCAATACGCCCGCGTTTC
TTCCTTTTCCCCACCCCACCCCCCAAGTTCGGGTGAAGGCCCAGGGCTCGCAGCCAACGTCGGGGCGGCA
GGCCCTGCCATAGCCTCAGGTTACTCATATATACTTTAGATTGATTTAAAACTTCATTTTTAATTTAAAA
GGATCTAGGTGAAGATCCTTTTTGATAATCTCATGACCAAAATCCCTTAACGTGAGTTTTCGTTCCACTG
AGCGTCAGACCCCGTAGAAAAGATCAAAGGATCTTCTTGAGATCCTTTTTTTCTGCGCGTAATCTGCTGC
TTGCAAACAAAAAAACCACCGCTACCAGCGGTGGTTTGTTTGCCGGATCAAGAGCTACCAACTCTTTTTC
CGAAGGTAACTGGCTTCAGCAGAGCGCAGATACCAAATACTGTTCTTCTAGTGTAGCCGTAGTTAGGCCA
CCACTTCAAGAACTCTGTAGCACCGCCTACATACCTCGCTCTGCTAATCCTGTTACCAGTGGCTGCTGCC
AGTGGCGATAAGTCGTGTCTTACCGGGTTGGACTCAAGACGATAGTTACCGGATAAGGCGCAGCGGTCGG
GCTGAACGGGGGGTTCGTGCACACAGCCCAGCTTGGAGCGAACGACCTACACCGAACTGAGATACCTACA
GCGTGAGCTATGAGAAAGCGCCACGCTTCCCGAAGGGAGAAAGGCGGACAGGTATCCGGTAAGCGGCAGG
GTCGGAACAGGAGAGCGCACGAGGGAGCTTCCAGGGGGAAACGCCTGGTATCTTTATAGTCCTGTCGGGT
TTCGCCACCTCTGACTTGAGCGTCGATTTTTGTGATGCTCGTCAGGGGGGCGGAGCCTATGGAAAAACGC
CAGCAACGCGGCCTTTTTACGGTTCCTGGCCTTTTGCTGGCCTTTTGCTCACATGTTCTTTCCTGCGTTA
TCCCCTGATTCTGTGG
