>Addgene plasmid #53985 | mEmerald-Alpha-V-Integrin-25 | depositor partial sequence | sequence record 84178 | insert sequence
CTAGTCGACGGTACCTCGGCGATGGCTTTTCCGCCGCGGCGACGGCTGCGCCTCGGTCCCCGCGGCCTCC
CGCTTCTTCTCTCGGGACTCCTGCTACCTCTGTGCCGCGCCTTCAACCTAGACGTGGACAGTCCTGCCGA
GTACTCTGGCCCCGAGGGAAGTTACTTCGGCTTCGCCGTGGATTTCTTCGTGCCCAGCGCGTCTTCCCGG
ATGTTTCTTCTCGTGGGAGCTCCCAAAGCAAACACCACCCAGCCTGGGATTGTGGAAGGAGGGCAGGTCC
TCAAATGTGACTGGTCTTCTACCCGCCGGTGCCAGCCAATTGAATTTGATGCAACAGGCAATAGAGATTA
TGCCAAGGATGATCCATTGGAATTTAAGTCCCATCAGTGGTTTGGAGCATCTGTGAGGTCGAAACAGGAT
AAAATTTTGGCCTGTGCCCCATTGTACCATTGGAGAACTGAGATGAAACAGGAGCGAGAGCCTGTTGGAA
CATGCTTTCTTCAAGATGGAACAAAGACTGTTGAGTATGCTCCATGTAGATCACAAGATATTGATGCTGA
TGGACAGGGATTTTGTCAAGGAGGATTCAGCATTGATTTTACTAAAGCTGACAGAGTACTTCTTGGTGGT
CCTGGTAGCTTTTATTGGCAAGGTCAGCTTATTTCGGATCAAGTGGCAGAAATCGTATCTAAATACGACC
CCAATGTTTACAGCATCAAGTATAATAACCAATTAGCAACTCGGACTGCACAAGCTATTTTTGATGACAG
CTATTTGGGTTATTCTGTGGCTGTCGGAGATTTCAATGGTGATGGCATAGATGACTTTGTTTCAGGAGTT
CCAAGAGCAGCAAGGACTTTGGGAATGGTTTATATTTATGATGGGAAGAACATGTCCTCCTTATACAATT
TTACTGGCGAGCAGATGGCTGCATATTTCGGATTTTCTGTAGCTGCCACTGACATTAATGGAGATGATTA
TGCAGATGTGTTTATTGGAGCACCTCTCTTCATGGATCGTGGCTCTGATGGCAAACTCCAAGAGGTGGGG
CAGGTCTCAGTGTCTCTACAGAGAGCTTCAGGAGACTTCCAGACGACAAAGCTGAATGGATTTGAGGTCT
TTGCACGGTTTGGCAGTGCCATAGCTCCTTTGGGAGATCTGGACCAGGATGGTTTCAATGATATTGCAAT
TGCTGCTCCATATGGGGGTGAAGATAAAAAAGGAATTGTTTATATCTTCAATGGAAGATCAACAGGCTTG
AACGCAGTCCCATCTCAAATCCTTGAAGGGCAGTGGGCTGCTCGAAGCATGCCACCAAGCTTTGGCTATT
CAATGAAAGGAGCCACAGATATAGACAAAAATGGATATCCAGACTTAATTGTAGGAGCTTTTGGTGTAGA
TCGAGCTATCTTATACAGGGCCAGACCAGTTATCACTGTAAATGCTGGTCTTGAAGTGTACCCTAGCATT
TTAAATCAAGACAATAAAACCTGCTCACTGCCTGGAACAGCTCTCAAAGTTTCCTGTTTTAATGTTAGGT
TCTGCTTAAAGGCAGATGGCAAAGGAGTACTTCCCAGGAAACTTAATTTCCAGGTGGAACTTCTTTTGGA
TAAACTCAAGCAAAAGGGAGCAATTCGACGAGCACTGTTTCTCTACAGCAGGTCCCCAAGTCACTCCAAG
AACATGACTATTTCAAGGGGGGGACTGATGCAGTGTGAGGAATTGATAGCGTATCTGCGGGATGAATCTG
AATTTAGAGACAAACTCACTCCAATTACTATTTTTATGGAATATCGGTTGGATTATAGAACAGCTGCTGA
TACAACAGGCTTGCAACCCATTCTTAACCAGTTCACGCCTGCTAACATTAGTCGACAGGCTCACATTCTA
CTTGACTGTGGTGAAGACAATGTCTGTAAACCCAAGCTGGAAGTTTCTGTAGATAGTGATCAAAAGAAGA
TCTATATTGGGGATGACAACCCTCTGACATTGATTGTTAAGGCTCAGAATCAAGGAGAAGGTGCCTACGA
AGCTGAGCTCATCGTTTCCATTCCACTGCAGGCTGATTTCATCGGGGTTGTCCGAAACAATGAAGCCTTA
GCAAGACTTTCCTGTGCATTTAAGACAGAAAACCAAACTCGCCAGGTGGTATGTGACCTTGGAAACCCAA
TGAAGGCTGGAACTCAACTCTTAGCTGGTCTTCGTTTCAGTGTGCACCAGCAGTCAGAGATGGATACTTC
TGTGAAATTTGACTTACAAATCCAAAGCTCAAATCTATTTGACAAAGTAAGCCCAGTTGTATCTCACAAA
GTTGATCTTGCTGTTTTAGCTGCAGTTGAGATAAGAGGAGTCTCGAGTCCTGATCATATCTTTCTTCCGA
TTCCAAACTGGGAGCACAAGGAGAACCCTGAGACTGAAGAAGATGTTGGGCCAGTTGTTCAGCACATCTA
TGAGCTGAGAAACAATGGTCCAAGTTCATTCAGCAAGGCAATGCTCCATCTTCAGTGGCCTTACAAATAT
AATAATAACACTCTGTTGTATATCCTTCATTATGATATTGATGGACCAATGAACTGCACTTCAGATATGG
AGATCAACCCTTTGAGAATTAAGATCTCATCTTTGCAAACAACTGAAAAGAATGACACGGTTGCCGGGCA
AGGTGAGCGGGACCATCTCATCACTAAGCGGGATCTTGCCCTCAGTGAAGGAGATATTCACACTTTGGGT
TGTGGAGTTGCTCAGTGCTTGAAGATTGTCTGCCAAGTTGGGAGATTAGACAGAGGAAAGAGTGCAATCT
TGTACGTAAAGTCATTACTGTGGACTGAGACTTTTATGAATAAAGAAAATCAGAATCATTCCTATTCTCT
GAAGTCGTCTGCTTCATTTAATGTCATAGAGTTTCCTTATAAGAATCTTCCAATTGAGGATATCACCAAC
TCCACATTGGTTACCACTAATGTCACCTGGGGCATTCAGCCAGCGCCCATGCCTGTGCCTGTGTGGGTGA
TCATTTTAGCAGTTCTAGCAGGATTGTTGCTACTGGCTGTTTTGGTATTTGTAATGTACAGGATGGGCTT
TTTTAAACGGGTCCGGCCACCTCAAGAAGAACAAGAAAGGGAGCAGCTTCAACCTCATGAAAATGGTGAA
GGAAACTCAGAAACTCCGGGATCTCGAGCTCAAGCTTCGAATTCTGCAGTCGACGGTACCGCGGGCCCGG
GATCCCCACCGGTCGCCACCATGGTGAGCAAGGGCGAGGAGCTGTTCACCGGGGTGGTGCCCATCCTGGT
CGAGCTGGACGGCGACGTAAACGGCCACAAGTTCAGCGTGTCCGGCGAGGGCGAGGGCGATGCCACCTAC
GGCAAGCTGACCCTGAAGTTCATCTGCACCACCGGCAAGCTGCCCGTGCCCTGGCCCACCCTCGTGACCA
CCTTGACCTACGGCGTGCAGTGCTTCGCCCGCTACCCCGACCACATGAAGCAGCACGACTTCTTCAAGTC
CGCCATGCCCGAAGGCTACGTCCAGGAGCGCACCATCTTCTTCAAGGACGACGGCAACTACAAGACCCGC
GCCGAGGTGAAGTTCGAGGGCGACACCCTGGTGAACCGCATCGAGCTGAAGGGCATCGACTTCAAGGAGG
ACGGCAACATCCTGGGGCACAAGCTGGAGTACAACTACAACAGCCACAAGGTCTATATCACCGCCGACAA
GCAGAAGAACGGCATCAAGGTGAACTTCAAGACCCGCCACAACATCGAGGACGGCAGCGTGCAGCTCGCC
GACCACTACCAGCAGAACACCCCCATCGGCGACGGCCCCGTGCTGCTGCCCGACAACCACTACCTGAGCA
CCCAGTCCAAGCTGAGCAAAGACCCCAACGAGAAGCGCGATCACATGGTCCTGCTGGAGTTCGTGACCGC
CGCCGGGATCACTCTCGGCATGGACGAGCTGTACAAGTAAGCGGCCGCGACTCTAGATCATAATCAGCCA
TACCACA
